Addgene plasmid #149309: pDONR223 SARS-CoV-2 NSP6_nostop
Purpose: Gateway-compatible Entry vector, with insert of NSP6 gene's CDS from SARS-CoV-2 isolate Wuhan-Hu-1. Does not contain stop codon.
Depositing lab: Fritz Roth. Depositing organization: Sinai Health System. Publication: A Comprehensive, Flexible Collection of SARS-CoV-2 Coding Regions. Kim DK, Knapp JJ, Kuang D, Chawla A, Cassonnet P, Lee H, Sheykhkarimli D, Samavarchi-Tehrani P, Abdouni H, Rayhan A, Li R, Pogoutse O, Coyaud E, van der Werf S, Demeret C, Gingras AC, Taipale M, Raught B, Jacob Y, Roth FP. G3 (Bethesda). 2020 Aug 6. pii: g3.120.401554. doi: 10.1534/g3.120.401554. PubMed 32763951.
Backbone
  Vector backbone: pDONR223
  Backbone manufacturer: Rual et al, Genome Res. 14:2128-2135, 2004.
  Backbone size w/o insert (bp): 5005
  Vector type: Gateway-compatible Entry vector
Growth in bacteria
  Bacterial resistance: Spectinomycin, 50 μg/mL
  Growth temperature: 37°C
  Growth strain: DH5alpha
  Copy number: Unknown
Gene/Insert
  Gene/Insert name: NSP6
  Species: SARS-CoV-2 isolate Wuhan-Hu-1
  Insert size (bp): 873
  Mutation: Many synonymous changes due to codon optimization
  Entrez Gene: ORF1ab (a.k.a. GU280_gp01)
  Cloning method: Gateway Cloning
  Sequencing primers: 5′ M13F; 3′ M13R
Resource information
  A portion of this plasmid was derived from a plasmid made by: Synthesized from GenScript
Terms and licenses: Academic/Nonprofit Terms; Industry Terms
How to cite: pDONR223 SARS-CoV-2 NSP6_nostop was a gift from Fritz Roth (Addgene plasmid # 149309 ; http://n2t.net/addgene:149309 ; RRID:Addgene_149309)
