[The description below was written by a language model from this plasmid's Addgene catalogue record and pLannotate feature annotations shown in this document.]
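Description:
pDONR223 SARS-CoV-2 NSP6_nostop is a Gateway-compatible entry clone built on the pDONR223 backbone and maintained in E. coli. The sequenced plasmid is 3,663 nt. This is smaller than the listed 5,005 bp empty donor backbone, as expected when the donor's selection cassette is replaced by the insert during Gateway cloning. Propagation relies on a high-copy ColE1/pUC-type origin. Selection is with spectinomycin through the aadA (SmR) aminoglycoside adenylyltransferase gene, which lies downstream of a class 1 integron Pc promoter fragment and a short remnant of a gentamicin resistance gene. The rrnB T1 and T2 terminators sit upstream of the cloning site and insulate it from read-through transcription. Small lacZα and lacI fragments are backbone remnants.

The payload is the coding sequence of non-structural protein 6 (NSP6) from SARS-CoV-2 isolate Wuhan-Hu-1. NSP6 is a cleavage product of the ORF1ab polyprotein. The sequence was made synthetically and codon optimised, so it carries many synonymous changes relative to the viral genome. The automated annotation matches this roughly 870 bp region to the replicase polyprotein 1a. The functional text attached to that hit describes nsp10 and does not apply to this insert. The ORF is flanked by attL recombination sites (annotated as attL3 and attL2), which allow LR Clonase-mediated transfer into attR-containing destination vectors. A T7 promoter lies just outside the downstream attL site in reverse orientation. The entry clone has no dedicated expression promoter for the insert, so expression depends on the chosen destination vector. Because the stop codon is omitted, the ORF can be fused in frame to C-terminal tags or reporters. It belongs to a collection of SARS-CoV-2 coding regions intended for flexible downstream expression and interaction studies.
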