Features (pLannotate 1.2.2; 12 found; start..end, strand, type, name):
    121..148     -  terminator     rrnB T2 terminator: transcription terminator T2 from the E. coli rrnB gene
    280..323     +  terminator     rrnB T1 terminator: Escherichia coli rrnB; transcription terminator T1 from the E. coli rrnB gene
    370..406     -  CDS            lacZα (fragment): LacZα fragment of β-galactosidase; lacZ fragment
    423..518     +  protein_bind   attL3: mutant version of attL; recombination site for the Gateway® LR reaction LR Clonase™
    524..1393    +  CDS            R1A_SARS2 (fragment): Experimental evidence at protein level: Swiss-Prot protein existence level 1. [Non-structural protein 10]: Plays a pivotal role in viral transcription by stimulating both nsp14 3'-5' exoribonuclease and nsp16 2'-O-methyltransferase activities. Therefore plays an essential role in viral mRNAs cap methylation. From Severe acute respiratory syndrome coronavirus 2 (2019-nCoV) (SARS-CoV-2).
   1395..1494    -  protein_bind   attL2: mutant version of attL; recombination site for the Gateway® LR reaction LR Clonase™
   1512..1530    -  promoter       T7 promoter: promoter for bacteriophage T7 RNA polymerase
   1720..1743    +  promoter       Pc promoter (fragment): intI1 (promoter lies within the coding sequence); class 1 integron promoter
   1919..1975    +  CDS            GmR (fragment): gentamycin acetyltransferase; aacC1; confers resistance to gentamycin
   1982..2773    +  CDS            SmR: aminoglycoside adenylyltransferase (Murphy, 1985); aadA; confers resistance to spectinomycin and streptomycin
   2866..3454    +  rep_origin     ori: high-copy-number ColE1/pMB1/pBR322/pUC origin of replication
   3637..66      +  CDS            lacI (fragment) (across the origin): lac repressor; lacI; The lac repressor binds to the lac operator to inhibit transcription in E. coli. This inhibition can be relieved by adding lactose or isopropyl-β-D-thiogalactopyranoside (IPTG).
>Addgene plasmid #149309 | pDONR223 SARS-CoV-2 NSP6_nostop | addgene full sequence | sequence record 296438 | Addgene NGS Result
CGCGCGTTGGCCGATTCATTAATGCAGCTGGCACGACAGGTTTCCCGACTGGAAAGCGGGCAGTGAGCGC
AACGCAATTAATACGCGTACCGCTAGCCAGGAAGAGTTTGTAGAAACGCAAAAAGGCCATCCGTCAGGAT
GGCCTTCTGCTTAGTTTGATGCCTGGCAGTTTATGGCGGGCGTCCTGCCCGCCACCCTCCGGGCCGTTGC
TTCACAACGTTCAAATCCGCTCCCGGCGGATTTGTCCTACTCAGGAGAGCGTTCACCGACAAACAACAGA
TAAAACGAAAGGCCCAGTCTTCCGACTGAGCCTTTCGTTTTATTTGATGCCTGGCAGTTCCCTACTCTCG
CGTTAACGCTAGCATGGATGTTTTCCCAGTCACGACGTTGTAAAACGACGGCCAGTCTTAAGCTCGGGCC
CCAAATAATGATTTTATTTTGACTGATAGTGACCTGTTCGTTGCAACAAATTGATGAGCAATGCTTTTTT
ATAATGCCAACTTTGTACAAAAAAGTTGGCATGAGCGCCGTGAAGAGAACCATCAAGGGAACCCACCACT
GGCTGCTGCTGACCATCCTGACCTCCCTGCTGGTGCTGGTGCAGTCTACCCAGTGGAGCCTGTTCTTCTT
CCTGTACGAGAACGCCTTCCTGCCCTTCGCTATGGGTATCATCGCCATGTCCGCCTTCGCTATGATGTTC
GTGAAGCACAAGCACGCTTTCCTGTGCCTGTTCCTGCTGCCATCCCTGGCCACCGTGGCTTACTTCAACA
TGGTGTACATGCCCGCCTCTTGGGTCATGCGCATCATGACCTGGCTGGACATGGTGGACACCAGCCTGTC
CGGCTTCAAGCTGAAGGACTGCGTGATGTACGCCTCTGCTGTGGTGCTGCTGATCCTGATGACCGCTAGA
ACCGTGTACGATGATGGTGCTAGAAGGGTGTGGACCCTGATGAACGTGCTGACCCTGGTGTACAAGGTGT
ACTACGGCAACGCCCTGGACCAGGCTATCAGCATGTGGGCTCTGATCATCTCTGTGACCAGCAACTACTC
CGGAGTGGTGACCACCGTGATGTTCCTGGCCAGAGGTATCGTGTTCATGTGCGTGGAGTACTGCCCTATC
TTCTTCATCACCGGCAACACCCTGCAGTGCATCATGCTGGTGTACTGCTTCCTGGGTTACTTCTGCACCT
GCTATTTCGGCCTGTTCTGCCTGCTGAACAGATACTTCCGTCTGACCCTGGGCGTGTACGACTACCTGGT
GTCCACCCAGGAATTCCGTTACATGAACTCTCAGGGACTGCTGCCCCCTAAGAACAGCATCGACGCTTTC
AAGCTGAACATCAAGCTGCTGGGAGTGGGCGGAAAGCCATGCATCAAGGTGGCCACCGTGCAGTACCCAA
CTTTCTTGTACAAAGTTGGCATTATAAGAAAGCATTGCTTATCAATTTGTTGCAACGAACAGGTCACTAT
CAGTCAAAATAAAATCATTATTTGCCATCCAGCTGATATCCCCTATAGTGAGTCGTATTACATGGTCATA
GCTGTTTCCTGGCAGCTCTGGCCCGTGTCTCAAAATCTCTGATGTTACATTGCACAAGATAAAAATATAT
CATCATGCCTCCTCTAGACCAGCCAGGACAGAAATGCCTCGACTTCGCTGCTACCCAAGGTTGCCGGGTG
ACGCACACCGTGGAAACGGATGAAGGCACGAACCCAGTGGACATAAGCCTGTTCGGTTCGTAAGCTGTAA
TGCAAGTAGCGTATGCGCTCACGCAACTGGTCCAGAACCTTGACCGAACGCAGCGGTGGTAACGGCGCAG
TGGCGGTTTTCATGGCTTGTTATGACTGTTTTTTTGGGGTACAGTCTATGCCTCGGGCATCCAAGCAGCA
AGCGCGTTACGCCGTGGGTCGATGTTTGATGTTATGGAGCAGCAACGATGTTACGCAGCAGGGCAGTCGC
CCTAAAACAAAGTTAAACATTATGAGGGAAGCGGTGATCGCCGAAGTATCGACTCAACTATCAGAGGTAG
TTGGCGTCATCGAGCGCCATCTCGAACCGACGTTGCTGGCCGTACATTTGTACGGCTCCGCAGTGGATGG
CGGCCTGAAGCCACACAGTGATATTGATTTGCTGGTTACGGTGACCGTAAGGCTTGATGAAACAACGCGG
CGAGCTTTGATCAACGACCTTTTGGAAACTTCGGCTTCCCCTGGAGAGAGCGAGATTCTCCGCGCTGTAG
AAGTCACCATTGTTGTGCACGACGACATCATTCCGTGGCGTTATCCAGCTAAGCGCGAACTGCAATTTGG
AGAATGGCAGCGCAATGACATTCTTGCAGGTATCTTCGAGCCAGCCACGATCGACATTGATCTGGCTATC
TTGCTGACAAAAGCAAGAGAACATAGCGTTGCCTTGGTAGGTCCAGCGGCGGAGGAACTCTTTGATCCGG
TTCCTGAACAGGATCTATTTGAGGCGCTAAATGAAACCTTAACGCTATGGAACTCGCCGCCCGACTGGGC
TGGCGATGAGCGAAATGTAGTGCTTACGTTGTCCCGCATTTGGTACAGCGCAGTAACCGGCAAAATCGCG
CCGAAGGATGTCGCTGCCGACTGGGCAATGGAGCGCCTGCCGGCCCAGTATCAGCCCGTCATACTTGAAG
CTAGACAGGCTTATCTTGGACAAGAAGAAGATCGCTTGGCCTCGCGCGCAGATCAGTTGGAAGAATTTGT
CCACTACGTGAAAGGCGAGATCACCAAGGTAGTCGGCAAATAACCCTCGAGCCACCCATGACCAAAATCC
CTTAACGTGAGTTACGCGTCGTTCCACTGAGCGTCAGACCCCGTAGAAAAGATCAAAGGATCTTCTTGAG
ATCCTTTTTTTCTGCGCGTAATCTGCTGCTTGCAAACAAAAAAACCACCGCTACCAGCGGTGGTTTGTTT
GCCGGATCAAGAGCTACCAACTCTTTTTCCGAAGGTAACTGGCTTCAGCAGAGCGCAGATACCAAATACT
GTTCTTCTAGTGTAGCCGTAGTTAGGCCACCACTTCAAGAACTCTGTAGCACCGCCTACATACCTCGCTC
TGCTAATCCTGTTACCAGTGGCTGCTGCCAGTGGCGATAAGTCGTGTCTTACCGGGTTGGACTCAAGACG
ATAGTTACCGGATAAGGCGCAGCGGTCGGGCTGAACGGGGGGTTCGTGCACACAGCCCAGCTTGGAGCGA
ACGACCTACACCGAACTGAGATACCTACAGCGTGAGCTATGAGAAAGCGCCACGCTTCCCGAAGGGAGAA
AGGCGGACAGGTATCCGGTAAGCGGCAGGGTCGGAACAGGAGAGCGCACGAGGGAGCTTCCAGGGGGAAA
CGCCTGGTATCTTTATAGTCCTGTCGGGTTTCGCCACCTCTGACTTGAGCGTCGATTTTTGTGATGCTCG
TCAGGGGGGCGGAGCCTATGGAAAAACGCCAGCAACGCGGCCTTTTTACGGTTCCTGGCCTTTTGCTGGC
CTTTTGCTCACATGTTCTTTCCTGCGTTATCCCCTGATTCTGTGGATAACCGTATTACCGCCTTTGAGTG
AGCTGATACCGCTCGCCGCAGCCGAACGACCGAGCGCAGCGAGTCAGTGAGCGAGGAAGCGGAAGAGCGC
CCAATACGCAAACCGCCTCTCCC
