>Addgene plasmid #149309 | pDONR223 SARS-CoV-2 NSP6_nostop | depositor partial sequence | sequence record 291916 | Inserted CDS without stop codon
ATGAGCGCCGTGAAGAGAACCATCAAGGGAACCCACCACTGGCTGCTGCTGACCATCCTGACCTCCCTGC
TGGTGCTGGTGCAGTCTACCCAGTGGAGCCTGTTCTTCTTCCTGTACGAGAACGCCTTCCTGCCCTTCGC
TATGGGTATCATCGCCATGTCCGCCTTCGCTATGATGTTCGTGAAGCACAAGCACGCTTTCCTGTGCCTG
TTCCTGCTGCCATCCCTGGCCACCGTGGCTTACTTCAACATGGTGTACATGCCCGCCTCTTGGGTCATGC
GCATCATGACCTGGCTGGACATGGTGGACACCAGCCTGTCCGGCTTCAAGCTGAAGGACTGCGTGATGTA
CGCCTCTGCTGTGGTGCTGCTGATCCTGATGACCGCTAGAACCGTGTACGATGATGGTGCTAGAAGGGTG
TGGACCCTGATGAACGTGCTGACCCTGGTGTACAAGGTGTACTACGGCAACGCCCTGGACCAGGCTATCA
GCATGTGGGCTCTGATCATCTCTGTGACCAGCAACTACTCCGGAGTGGTGACCACCGTGATGTTCCTGGC
CAGAGGTATCGTGTTCATGTGCGTGGAGTACTGCCCTATCTTCTTCATCACCGGCAACACCCTGCAGTGC
ATCATGCTGGTGTACTGCTTCCTGGGTTACTTCTGCACCTGCTATTTCGGCCTGTTCTGCCTGCTGAACA
GATACTTCCGTCTGACCCTGGGCGTGTACGACTACCTGGTGTCCACCCAGGAATTCCGTTACATGAACTC
TCAGGGACTGCTGCCCCCTAAGAACAGCATCGACGCTTTCAAGCTGAACATCAAGCTGCTGGGAGTGGGC
GGAAAGCCATGCATCAAGGTGGCCACCGTGCAG
